>Addgene plasmid #154491 | pEPYC0CM0283 | addgene full sequence | sequence record 313984 | Addgene NGS Result
TGAGACTTTTCAACAAAGGATAATTTCGGGAAACCTCCTCGGATTCCATTGCCCAGCTATCTGTCACTTC
ATCGAAAGGACAGTAGAAAAGGAAGGTGGCTCCTACAAATGCCATCATTGCGATAAAGGAAAGGCTATCA
TTCAAGATCTCTCTGCCGACAGTGGTCCCAAAGATGGACCCCCACCCACGAGGAGCATCGTGGAAAAAGA
AGAGGTTCCAACCACGTCTACAAAGCAAGTGGATTGATGTGACATCTCCACTGACGTAAGGGATGACGCA
CAATCCCACTATCCTTCGCAAGACCCTTCCTCTATATAAGGAAGTTCATTTCATTTGGAGAGGACACGCT
ACTCGAGACCCTGCAGTCCGGCAAAAAAGGGCAAGGTGTCACCACCCTGCCCTTTTTCTTTAAAACCGAA
AAGATTACTTCGCGTTATGCAGGCTTCCTCGCTCACTGACTCGCTGCGCTCGGTCGTTCGGCTGCGGCGA
GCGGTATCAGCTCACTCAAAGGCGGTAATACGGTTATCCACAGAATCAGGGGATAACGCAGGAAAGAACA
TGTGAGCAAAAGGCCAGCAAAAGGCCAGGAACCGTAAAAAGGCCGCGTTGCTGGCGTTTTTCCACAGGCT
CCGCCCCCCTGACGAGCATCACAAAAATCGACGCTCAAGTCAGAGGTGGCGAAACCCGACAGGACTATAA
AGATACCAGGCGTTTCCCCCTGGAAGCTCCCTCGTGCGCTCTCCTGTTCCGACCCTGCCGCTTACCGGAT
ACCTGTCCGCCTTTCTCCCTTCGGGAAGCGTGGCGCTTTCTCATAGCTCACGCTGTAGGTATCTCAGTTC
GGTGTAGGTCGTTCGCTCCAAGCTGGGCTGTGTGCACGAACCCCCCGTTCAGCCCGACCGCTGCGCCTTA
TCCGGTAACTATCGTCTTGAGTCCAACCCGGTAAGACACGACTTATCGCCACTGGCAGCAGCCACTGGTA
ACAGGATTAGCAGAGCGAGGTATGTAGGCGGTGCTACAGAGTTCTTGAAGTGGTGGCCTAACTACGGCTA
CACTAGAAGAACAGTATTTGGTATCTGCGCTCTGCTGAAGCCAGTTACCTTCGGAAAAAGAGTTGGTAGC
TCTTGATCCGGCAAACAAACCACCGCTGGTAGCGGTGGTTTTTTTGTTTGCAAGCAGCAGATTACGCGCA
GAAAAAAAGGATCTCAAGAAGATCCTTTGATCTTTTCTACGGGGTCTGACGCTCAGTGGAACGAAAACTC
ACGTTAAGGGATTTTGGTCATGAGATTATCAAAAAGGATCTTCACCTAGATCCTTTTAAATTAAAAATGA
AGTTTTAAATCAATCTAAAGTATATATGAGTAAACTTGGTCTGACAGCTCGAGGCTTGGATTCTCACCAA
TAAAAAACGCCCGGCGGCAACCGAGCGTTCTGAACAAATCCAGATGGAGTTCTGAGGTCATTACTGGATC
TATCAACAGGAGTCCAAGCGAGCTCGATATCAAATTACGCCCCGCCCTGCCACTCATCGCAGTACTGTTG
TAATTCATTAAGCATTCTGCCGACATGGAAGCCATCACAAACGGCATGATGAACCTGAATCGCCAGCGGC
ATCAGCACCTTGTCGCCTTGCGTATAATATTTGCCCATGGTGAAAACGGGGGCGAAGAAGTTGTCCATAT
TGGCCACGTTTAAATCAAAACTGGTGAAACTCACCCAGGGATTGGCTGAGACGAAAAACATATTCTCAAT
AAACCCTTTAGGGAAATAGGCCAGGTTTTCACCGTAACACGCCACATCTTGCGAATATATGTGTAGAAAC
TGCCGGAAATCGTCGTGGTATTCACTCCAGAGCGATGAAAACGTTTCAGTTTGCTCATGGAAAACGGTGT
AACAAGGGTGAACACTATCCCATATCACCAGCTCACCGTCTTTCATTGCCATACGAAATTCCGGATGAGC
ATTCATCAGGCGGGCAAGAATGTGAATAAAGGCCGGATAAAACTTGTGCTTATTTTTCTTTACGGTCTTT
AAAAAGGCCGTAATATCCAGCTGAACGGTCTGGTTATAGGTACATTGAGCAACTGACTGAAATGCCTCAA
AATGTTCTTTACGATGCCATTGGGATATATCAACGGTGGTATATCCAGTGATTTTTTTCTCCATTTTAGC
TTCCTTAGCTCCTGAAAATCTCGATAACTCAAAAAATACGCCCGGTAGTGATCTTATTTCATTATGGTGA
AAGTTGGAACCTCTTACGTGCCCGATCAACTCGAGTGCCACCTGACGTCTAAGAAACCATTATTATCATG
ACATTAACCTATAAAAATAGGCGTATCACGAGGCAGAATTTCAGATAAAAAAAATCCTTAGCTTTCGCTA
AGGATGATTTCTGGAATTCGGTCTCAGGAGGTCAACATGGTGGAGCACGACACTCTGGTCTACTCCAAAA
ATGTCAAAGATACAGTCT
Features (pLannotate 1.2.2; 9 found; start..end, strand, type, name):
      1..346     +  promoter       CaMV 35S promoter: strong constitutive promoter from cauliflower mosaic virus
    298..344     +  promoter       minimal CaMV 35S promoter: minimal 35S promoter from cauliflower mosaic virus
    367..424     +  terminator     his operon terminator: This putative transcriptin terminator from the E. coli his operon has a 2-bp deletion introduced during synthesis. Its efficiency has not been determined.
    619..1207    -  rep_origin     ori: high-copy-number ColE1/pMB1/pBR322/pUC origin of replication
   1390..1484    -  terminator     lambda t0 terminator: transcription terminator from phage lambda
   1508..2164    -  CDS            cat: CAT_ECOLX - Experimental evidence at protein level: Swiss-Prot protein existence level 1. This enzyme is an effector of chloramphenicol resistance in bacteria. From Escherichia coli. This protein is used as a marker in many commonly used cloning vectors, such as pACYC184.
   2165..2262    -  promoter       cat promoter: promoter of the E. coli cat gene encoding chloramphenicol acetyltransferase
   2348..2391    -  terminator     bacterial terminator: putative bacterial transcription terminator
   2411..2467    +  CDS            IBMP_CAMVP (fragment): Protein inferred from homology: Swiss-Prot protein existence level 3. Enhances the ribosomal termination-reinitiation event leading to the translation of major open reading frames on the polycistronic viral RNAs. From Cauliflower mosaic virus (strain PV147) (CaMV).
