[The description below was written by a language model from this plasmid's Addgene catalogue record and pLannotate feature annotations shown in this document.]
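Description:
pEPYC0CM0283 is a small (about 2.5 kb) Phytobrick Level 0 part plasmid built in the pUAP1 universal acceptor backbone, intended as a standardized DNA part for Golden Gate/MoClo-style assembly of plant expression constructs rather than as an expression vector in its own right. It is propagated in E. coli from a high-copy ColE1/pUC-type origin and selected with chloramphenicol through a cat (chloramphenicol acetyltransferase) gene driven by its native cat promoter and followed by the lambda t0 terminator. Additional bacterial terminators, including a his operon terminator and another putative terminator, flank the cloning position and help insulate the insert from read-through transcription in the backbone.

The insert, named 35s(ΔRWPRK2), is a synthetic variant of the cauliflower mosaic virus 35S promoter. The feature table detects roughly 350 bp of CaMV 35S promoter, including the minimal 35S core at its 3′ end. A short fragment annotated as a CaMV coding sequence lies immediately upstream across the plasmid's circular junction and most likely reflects the viral sequence that naturally overlaps the distal part of the 35S promoter rather than an expressed gene. The name suggests that a predicted RWP-RK transcription factor binding site has been removed from the promoter, although the record does not define the exact change. The part was cloned through BpiI sites that were destroyed in the process, as is usual when domesticating a part into a universal acceptor. It comes from work on the rational design of minimal synthetic plant promoters, where such deletion variants would serve to test the contribution of individual cis-regulatory elements to 35S activity once assembled upstream of a reporter or gene of interest.
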