Addgene plasmid #154491: pEPYC0CM0283
Purpose: Phytobricks Level 0 part
Depositing lab: Nicola Patron. Depositing organization: Earlham Institute. Publication: Rational design of minimal synthetic promoters for plants. Cai YM, Kallam K, Tidd H, Gendarini G, Salzman A, Patron NJ. Nucleic Acids Res. 2020 Aug 28. pii: 5897334. doi: 10.1093/nar/gkaa682. PubMed 32856047.
Backbone
  Vector backbone: pUAP1
  Vector type: Synthetic Biology
Growth in bacteria
  Bacterial resistance: Chloramphenicol, 25 μg/mL
  Growth temperature: 37°C
  Growth strain: NEB Stable
  Copy number: High Copy
Gene/Insert
  Gene/Insert name: 35s(ΔRWPRK2)
  Species: Synthetic
  Cloning method: Restriction Enzyme; 5′ cloning site BpiI (destroyed during cloning); 3′ cloning site BpiI (destroyed during cloning)
Terms and licenses: Academic/Nonprofit Terms; Industry Terms: Not Available to Industry
Depositor comments: Please visit https://www.biorxiv.org/content/10.1101/2020.05.14.095406v1 for bioRxiv preprint.
How to cite: pEPYC0CM0283 was a gift from Nicola Patron (Addgene plasmid # 154491 ; http://n2t.net/addgene:154491 ; RRID:Addgene_154491)
